>Addgene plasmid #163002 | pAT9994-HypaR661A-ABE | addgene full sequence | sequence record 320902 | Addgene NGS Result
ACATTTCCCCGAAAAGTGCCACCTGACGTCCAGCAGAGATCCACTTTGGCGCCGGCTCGAGTGGCTCCGG
TGCCCGTCAGTGGGCAGAGCGCACATCGCCCACAGTCCCCGAGAAGTTGGGGGGAGGGGTCGGCAATTGA
ACCGGTGCCTAGAGAAGGTGGCGCGGGGTAAACTGGGAAAGTGATGTCGTGTACTGGCTCCGCCTTTTTC
CCGAGGGTGGGGGAGAACCGTATATAAGTGCAGTAGTCGCCGTGAACGTTCTTTTTCGCAACGGGTTTGC
CGCCAGAACACAGGTGTCGTGACGCGGGATCCGCCACCATGGATTACAAAGACGATGACGATAAGATGGC
CCCAAAGAAGAAGCGGAAGGTCGGTATCCACGGAGTCCCAGCAGCCAGTGAGGTCGAATTTAGTCATGAG
TATTGGATGAGACACGCCCTGACCCTTGCAAAACGCGCCTGGGATGAAAGGGAAGTCCCTGTGGGGGCCG
TCCTTGTCCATAATAATCGAGTGATTGGAGAGGGCTGGAATCGCCCTATTGGAAGGCACGACCCCACTGC
ACACGCAGAGATTATGGCTCTCCGACAGGGTGGACTGGTAATGCAGAATTACCGGCTGATCGACGCCACC
CTCTATGTCACTCTTGAACCCTGTGTAATGTGCGCTGGCGCCATGATCCACAGCAGAATAGGAAGAGTCG
TCTTCGGCGCTAGAGATGCTAAAACTGGAGCTGCAGGGAGTTTGATGGATGTACTCCACCACCCCGGGAT
GAATCATCGGGTGGAGATAACCGAAGGAATCCTGGCTGATGAATGCGCTGCTCTGTTGAGCGATTTCTTT
AGGATGAGGAGGCAGGAGATTAAGGCACAAAAGAAAGCTCAGAGCTCTACTGACAGTGGGGGGAGTTCCG
GTGGATCTAGTGGTAGCGAGACACCCGGGACTTCCGAAAGTGCTACCCCAGAATCATCCGGGGGGAGTTC
AGGCGGAAGTTCTGAAGTAGAGTTCTCTCACGAGTATTGGATGCGCCACGCACTGACACTGGCTAAGCGG
GCAAGGGACGAACGAGAAGTCCCAGTCGGGGCTGTCCTCGTCTTGAATAATAGAGTTATTGGGGAGGGGT
GGAACCGAGCTATTGGACTGCATGACCCAACTGCACACGCTGAAATTATGGCCTTGAGACAGGGCGGTCT
CGTAATGCAGAATTATAGATTGATAGATGCTACTTTGTATGTGACTTTCGAGCCATGCGTCATGTGTGCC
GGGGCAATGATCCACAGCAGAATTGGAAGGGTTGTATTCGGCGTCCGAAACGCTAAGACCGGGGCTGCCG
GGTCTCTCATGGACGTCCTTCACTATCCTGGTATGAATCACCGAGTGGAAATTACCGAAGGAATCCTCGC
TGACGAATGCGCAGCCCTCCTCTGTTATTTCTTTCGGATGCCAAGACAGGTCTTTAATGCTCAGAAGAAA
GCTCAGTCCTCCACTGACTCAGGTGGCTCCAGCGGTGGAAGCTCAGGATCTGAGACCCCAGGAACATCTG
AGTCAGCCACTCCTGAATCCTCAGGTGGTAGCTCTGGGGGGTCTGACAAGAAGTACAGCATCGGCCTGGC
CATCGGCACCAACTCTGTGGGCTGGGCCGTGATCACCGACGAGTACAAGGTGCCCAGCAAGAAATTCAAG
GTGCTGGGCAACACCGACCGGCACAGCATCAAGAAGAACCTGATCGGAGCCCTGCTGTTCGACAGCGGCG
AAACAGCCGAGGCCACCCGGCTGAAGAGAACCGCCAGAAGAAGATACACCAGACGGAAGAACCGGATCTG
CTATCTGCAAGAGATCTTCAGCAACGAGATGGCCAAGGTGGACGACAGCTTCTTCCACAGACTGGAAGAG
TCCTTCCTGGTGGAAGAGGATAAGAAGCACGAGCGGCACCCCATCTTCGGCAACATCGTGGACGAGGTGG
CCTACCACGAGAAGTACCCCACCATCTACCACCTGAGAAAGAAACTGGTGGACAGCACCGACAAGGCCGA
CCTGCGGCTGATCTATCTGGCCCTGGCCCACATGATCAAGTTCCGGGGCCACTTCCTGATCGAGGGCGAC
CTGAACCCCGACAACAGCGACGTGGACAAGCTGTTCATCCAGCTGGTGCAGACCTACAACCAGCTGTTCG
AGGAAAACCCCATCAACGCCAGCGGCGTGGACGCCAAGGCCATCCTGTCTGCCAGACTGAGCAAGAGCAG
ACGGCTGGAAAATCTGATCGCCCAGCTGCCCGGCGAGAAGAAGAATGGCCTGTTCGGAAACCTGATTGCC
CTGAGCCTGGGCCTGACCCCCAACTTCAAGAGCAACTTCGACCTGGCCGAGGATGCCAAACTGCAGCTGA
GCAAGGACACCTACGACGACGACCTGGACAACCTGCTGGCCCAGATCGGCGACCAGTACGCCGACCTGTT
TCTGGCCGCCAAGAACCTGTCCGACGCCATCCTGCTGAGCGACATCCTGAGAGTGAACACCGAGATCACC
AAGGCCCCCCTGAGCGCCTCTATGATCAAGAGATACGACGAGCACCACCAGGACCTGACCCTGCTGAAAG
CTCTCGTGCGGCAGCAGCTGCCTGAGAAGTACAAAGAGATTTTCTTCGACCAGAGCAAGAACGGCTACGC
CGGCTACATTGACGGCGGAGCCAGCCAGGAAGAGTTCTACAAGTTCATCAAGCCCATCCTGGAAAAGATG
GACGGCACCGAGGAACTGCTCGTGAAGCTGAACAGAGAGGACCTGCTGCGGAAGCAGCGGACCTTCGACA
ACGGCAGCATCCCCCACCAGATCCACCTGGGAGAGCTGCACGCCATTCTGCGGCGGCAGGAAGATTTTTA
CCCATTCCTGAAGGACAACCGGGAAAAGATCGAGAAGATCCTGACCTTCCGCATCCCCTACTACGTGGGC
CCTCTGGCCAGGGGAAACAGCAGATTCGCCTGGATGACCAGAAAGAGCGAGGAAACCATCACCCCCTGGA
ACTTCGAGGAAGTGGTGGACAAGGGCGCTTCCGCCCAGAGCTTCATCGAGCGGATGACCAACTTCGATAA
GAACCTGCCCAACGAGAAGGTGCTGCCCAAGCACAGCCTGCTGTACGAGTACTTCACCGTGTATAACGAG
CTGACCAAAGTGAAATACGTGACCGAGGGAATGAGAAAGCCCGCCTTCCTGAGCGGCGAGCAGAAAAAGG
CCATCGTGGACCTGCTGTTCAAGACCAACCGGAAAGTGACCGTGAAGCAGCTGAAAGAGGACTACTTCAA
GAAAATCGAGTGCTTCGACTCCGTGGAAATCTCCGGCGTGGAAGATCGGTTCAACGCCTCCCTGGGCACA
TACCACGATCTGCTGAAAATTATCAAGGACAAGGACTTCCTGGACAATGAGGAAAACGAGGACATTCTGG
AAGATATCGTGCTGACCCTGACACTGTTTGAGGACAGAGAGATGATCGAGGAACGGCTGAAAACCTATGC
CCACCTGTTCGACGACAAAGTGATGAAGCAGCTGAAGCGGCGGAGATACACCGGCTGGGGCGCGCTGAGC
CGGAAGCTGATCAACGGCATCCGCGACAAGCAGTCCGGCAAGACAATCCTGGATTTCCTGAAGTCCGACG
GCTTCGCCAACAGAGCCTTTGCAGCCCTGATCGCTGACGACAGCCTGACCTTTAAAGAGGACATCCAGAA
AGCCCAGGTGTCCGGCCAGGGCGATAGCCTGCACGAGCACATTGCCAATCTGGCCGGCAGCCCCGCCATT
AAGAAGGGCATCCTGCAGACAGTGAAGGTGGTGGACGAGCTCGTGAAAGTGATGGGCCGGCACAAGCCCG
AGAACATCGTGATCGAAATGGCCAGAGAGAACCAGACCACCCAGAAGGGACAGAAGAACAGCCGCGAGAG
AATGAAGCGGATCGAAGAGGGCATCAAAGAGCTGGGCAGCCAGATCCTGAAAGAACACCCCGTGGAAAAC
ACCCAGCTGCAGAACGAGAAGCTGTACCTGTACTACCTGCAGAATGGGCGGGATATGTACGTGGACCAGG
AACTGGACATCAACCGGCTGTCCGACTACGATGTGGACCATATCGTGCCTCAGAGCTTTCTGAAGGACGA
CTCCATCGACAACAAGGTGCTGACCAGAAGCGACAAGAACCGGGGCAAGAGCGACAACGTGCCCTCCGAA
GAGGTCGTGAAGAAGATGAAGAACTACTGGCGGCAGCTGCTGAACGCCAAGCTGATTACCCAGAGAAAGT
TCGACAATCTGACCAAGGCCGAGAGAGGCGGCCTGAGCGAACTGGATAAGGCCGGCTTCATCAAGAGACA
GCTGGTGGAAACCCGGCAGATCACAAAGCACGTGGCACAGATCCTGGACTCCCGGATGAACACTAAGTAC
GACGAGAATGACAAGCTGATCCGGGAAGTGAAAGTGATCACCCTGAAGTCCAAGCTGGTGTCCGATTTCC
GGAAGGATTTCCAGTTTTACAAAGTGCGCGAGATCAACAACTACCACCACGCCCACGACGCGTACCTGAA
CGCCGTCGTGGGAACCGCCCTGATCAAAAAGTACCCTAAGCTGGAAAGCGAGTTCGTGTACGGCGACTAC
AAGGTGTACGACGTACGGAAGATGATCGCCAAGAGCGAGCAGGAAATCGGCAAGGCTACCGCCAAGTACT
TCTTCTACAGCAACATCATGAACTTTTTCAAGACCGAGATTACCCTGGCCAACGGCGAGATCCGGAAGCG
GCCTCTGATCGAGACAAACGGCGAAACCGGGGAGATCGTGTGGGATAAGGGCCGGGATTTTGCCACCGTG
CGGAAAGTGCTGAGCATGCCCCAAGTGAATATCGTGAAAAAGACCGAGGTGCAGACAGGCGGCTTCAGCA
AAGAGTCTATCCTGCCCAAGAGGAACAGCGATAAGCTGATCGCCAGAAAGAAGGACTGGGACCCTAAGAA
GTACGGCGGCTTCGACAGCCCCACCGTGGCCTATTCTGTGCTGGTGGTGGCCAAAGTGGAAAAGGGCAAG
TCCAAGAAACTGAAGAGTGTGAAAGAGCTGCTGGGGATCACCATCATGGAAAGAAGCAGCTTCGAGAAGA
ATCCCATCGACTTTCTGGAAGCCAAGGGCTACAAAGAAGTGAAAAAGGACCTGATCATCAAGCTGCCTAA
GTACTCCCTGTTCGAGCTGGAAAACGGCCGGAAGAGAATGCTGGCCTCTGCCGGCGAACTGCAGAAGGGA
AACGAACTGGCCCTGCCCTCCAAATATGTGAACTTCCTGTACCTGGCCAGCCACTATGAGAAGCTGAAGG
GCTCCCCCGAGGATAATGAGCAGAAACAGCTGTTTGTGGAACAGCACAAGCACTACCTGGACGAGATCAT
CGAGCAGATCAGCGAGTTCTCCAAGAGAGTGATCCTGGCCGACGCTAATCTGGACAAAGTGCTGTCCGCC
TACAACAAGCACCGGGATAAGCCCATCAGAGAGCAGGCCGAGAATATCATCCACCTGTTTACCCTGACCA
ATCTGGGAGCCCCTGCCGCCTTCAAGTACTTTGACACCACCATCGACCGGAAGAGGTACACCAGCACCAA
AGAGGTGCTGGACGCCACCCTGATCCACCAGAGCATCACCGGCCTGTACGAGACACGGATCGACCTGTCT
CAGCTGGGAGGCGACAAAAGGCCGGCGGCCACGAAAAAGGCCGGCCAGGCAAAAAAGAAAAAGTAAGAAT
TCCTAGAGCTCGCTGATCAGCCTCGACTGTGCCTTCTAGTTGCCAGCCATCTGTTGTTTGCCCCTCCCCC
GTGCCTTCCTTGACCCTGGAAGGTGCCACTCCCACTGTCCTTTCCTAATAAAATGAGGAAATTGCATCGC
ATTGTCTGAGTAGGTGTCATTCTATTCTGGGGGGTGGGGTGGGGCAGGACAGCAAGGGGGAGGATTGGGA
AGAGAATAGCAGGCATGCTGGGGAGCGGCCGCTGAGCAAAAGGCCAGCAAAAGGCCAGGAACCGTAAAAA
GGCCGCGTTGCTGGCGTTTTTCCATAGGCTCCGCCCCCCTGACGAGCATCACAAAAATCGACGCTCAAGT
CAGAGGTGGCGAAACCCGACAGGACTATAAAGATACCAGGCGTTTCCCCCTGGAAGCTCCCTCGTGCGCT
CTCCTGTTCCGACCCTGCCGCTTACCGGATACCTGTCCGCCTTTCTCCCTTCGGGAAGCGTGGCGCTTTC
TCATAGCTCACGCTGTAGGTATCTCAGTTCGGTGTAGGTCGTTCGCTCCAAGCTGGGCTGTGTGCACGAA
CCCCCCGTTCAGCCCGACCGCTGCGCCTTATCCGGTAACTATCGTCTTGAGTCCAACCCGGTAAGACACG
ACTTATCGCCACTGGCAGCAGCCACTGGTAACAGGATTAGCAGAGCGAGGTATGTAGGCGGTGCTACAGA
GTTCTTGAAGTGGTGGCCTAACTACGGCTACACTAGAAGAACAGTATTTGGTATCTGCGCTCTGCTGAAG
CCAGTTACCTTCGGAAAAAGAGTTGGTAGCTCTTGATCCGGCAAACAAACCACCGCTGGTAGCGGTGGTT
TTTTTGTTTGCAAGCAGCAGATTACGCGCAGAAAAAAAGGATCTCAAGAAGATCCTTTGATCTTTTCTAC
GGGGTCTGACGCTCAGTGGAACGAAAACTCACGTTAAGGGATTTTGGTCATGAGATTATCAAAAAGGATC
TTCACCTAGATCCTTTTAAATTAAAAATGAAGTTTTAAATCAATCTAAAGTATATATGAGTAAACTTGGT
CTGACAGTTACCAATGCTTAATCAGTGAGGCACCTATCTCAGCGATCTGTCTATTTCGTTCATCCATAGT
TGCCTGACTCCCCGTCGTGTAGATAACTACGATACGGGAGGGCTTACCATCTGGCCCCAGTGCTGCAATG
ATACCGCGAGACCCACGCTCACCGGCTCCAGATTTATCAGCAATAAACCAGCCAGCCGGAAGGGCCGAGC
GCAGAAGTGGTCCTGCAACTTTATCCGCCTCCATCCAGTCTATTAATTGTTGCCGGGAAGCTAGAGTAAG
TAGTTCGCCAGTTAATAGTTTGCGCAACGTTGTTGCCATTGCTACAGGCATCGTGGTGTCACGCTCGTCG
TTTGGTATGGCTTCATTCAGCTCCGGTTCCCAACGATCAAGGCGAGTTACATGATCCCCCATGTTGTGCA
AAAAAGCGGTTAGCTCCTTCGGTCCTCCGATCGTTGTCAGAAGTAAGTTGGCCGCAGTGTTATCACTCAT
GGTTATGGCAGCACTGCATAATTCTCTTACTGTCATGCCATCCGTAAGATGCTTTTCTGTGACTGGTGAG
TACTCAACCAAGTCATTCTGAGAATAGTGTATGCGGCGACCGAGTTGCTCTTGCCCGGCGTCAATACGGG
ATAATACCGCGCCACATAGCAGAACTTTAAAAGTGCTCATCATTGGAAAACGTTCTTCGGGGCGAAAACT
CTCAAGGATCTTACCGCTGTTGAGATCCAGTTCGATGTAACCCACTCGTGCACCCAACTGATCTTCAGCA
TCTTTTACTTTCACCAGCGTTTCTGGGTGAGCAAAAACAGGAAGGCAAAATGCCGCAAAAAAGGGAATAA
GGGCGACACGGAAATGTTGAATACTCATACTCTTCCTTTTTCAATATTATTGAAGCATTTATCAGGGTTA
TTGTCTCATGAGCGGATACATATTTGAATGTATTTAGAAAAATAAACAAATAGGGGTTCCGCGC
Features (pLannotate 1.2.2; 10 found; start..end, strand, type, name):
     82..293     +  promoter       EF-1α core promoter: core promoter for human elongation factor EF-1α
    397..873     +  CDS            tadA: TADA_ECOLI - Also known as yfhC. Experimental evidence at protein level: Swiss-Prot protein existence level 1. Catalyzes the deamination of adenosine to inosine at the wobble position 34 of tRNA(Arg2). Essential for cell viability. From Escherichia coli (strain K12).
    994..1485    +  CDS            tadA: TADA_ECOLI - Also known as yfhC. Experimental evidence at protein level: Swiss-Prot protein existence level 1. Catalyzes the deamination of adenosine to inosine at the wobble position 34 of tRNA(Arg2). Essential for cell viability. From Escherichia coli (strain K12).
   1585..3186    +  CDS            dCas9(N): N-terminal portion of catalytically inactive Streptococcus pyogenes dCas9 carrying the D10A mutation (Zetsche et al., 2015)
   3187..5685    +  CDS            Cas9(C) (fragment): C-terminal portion of Streptococcus pyogenes Cas9 (Zetsche et al., 2015)
   5686..5733    +  CDS            nucleoplasmin NLS: bipartite nuclear localization signal from nucleoplasmin
   5767..5878    +  polyA_signal   bGH poly(A) signal: bovine growth hormone polyadenylation signal
   6039..6627    -  rep_origin     ori: high-copy-number ColE1/pMB1/pBR322/pUC origin of replication
   6798..7658    -  CDS            AmpR: β-lactamase; bla; confers resistance to ampicillin, carbenicillin, and related antibiotics
   7659..7763    -  promoter       AmpR promoter: bla
