[The description below was written by a language model from this plasmid's Addgene catalogue record and pLannotate feature annotations shown in this document.]
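Description:
pAT9994-HypaR661A-ABE is a pUC19-based mammalian expression plasmid of about 7.8 kb that encodes an adenine base editor built on an increased-fidelity Cas9 variant. It is maintained in E. coli at high copy through the ColE1/pUC origin and selected with ampicillin via the β-lactamase gene and its native promoter. No mammalian selection marker or guide RNA cassette is annotated, so the plasmid appears to supply only the editor protein, and the sgRNA would need to come from a separate construct.

The expression cassette is driven by an EF-1α promoter, annotated as the core promoter element, and terminated by the bovine growth hormone polyadenylation signal. The open reading frame begins with two tandem copies of the E. coli tRNA adenosine deaminase TadA, the arrangement typical of ABE-type editors. These are fused to Streptococcus pyogenes Cas9, which the annotation splits into an N-terminal portion carrying D10A and a C-terminal portion. D10A in the N-terminal part is consistent with the nickase form normally used in base editors. The catalogue entry names the insert Hypa-ABE with an R661A mutation, indicating a HypaCas9-derived fidelity variant, although the individual fidelity substitutions are not resolved in the feature table.

The catalogue lists an N-terminal 3xFLAG tag and SV40 NLSs at both ends. The automated annotation instead identifies a bipartite nucleoplasmin NLS at the C-terminus and does not call the FLAG tag or an N-terminal NLS, so the two sources differ on these points.

The associated publication examined whether increased-fidelity Cas9 variants reduce the mismatch tolerance of adenine and cytosine base editors. This plasmid fits that use, expressing one such variant for A-to-G editing in mammalian cells.
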