Addgene plasmid #163002: pAT9994-HypaR661A-ABE
Purpose: plasmid expressing HypaR661A-ABE
Depositing lab: Ervin Welker. Depositing organization: HUN-REN Research Centre for Natural Sciences. Publication: BEAR reveals that increased fidelity variants can successfully reduce the mismatch tolerance of adenine but not cytosine base editors. Talas A, Simon DA, Kulcsar PI, Varga E, Krausz SL, Welker E. Nat Commun. 2021 Nov 3;12(1):6353. doi: 10.1038/s41467-021-26461-y. PubMed 34732717.
Backbone
  Vector backbone: pUC19
  Vector type: Mammalian Expression, CRISPR
Growth in bacteria
  Bacterial resistance: Ampicillin, 100 μg/mL
  Growth temperature: 37°C
  Growth strain: NEB Stable
  Copy number: High Copy
Gene/Insert
  Gene/Insert name: Hypa-ABE
  Species: Synthetic
  Mutation: R661A
  Promoter: EF1-a
  Tag / fusion protein: 3xFLAG (N terminal on insert); SV40 NLS (N terminal on insert); SV40 NLS (C terminal on insert)
  Cloning method: Gibson Cloning
  Sequencing primers: 5′ TATAAGTGCAGTAGTCGCCG; 3′ TGCTGGCCTTTTGCTC
Terms and licenses: Academic/Nonprofit Terms; Industry Terms: Not Available to Industry
How to cite: pAT9994-HypaR661A-ABE was a gift from Ervin Welker (Addgene plasmid # 163002 ; http://n2t.net/addgene:163002 ; RRID:Addgene_163002)
